>Addgene plasmid #47901 | pRK5-myc-Miro2 Δ593-618 | addgene full sequence | sequence record 215003 | Addgene NGS Result
GACATTGATTATTGACTAGTTATTAATAGTAATCAATTACGGGGTCATTAGTTCATAGCCCATATATGGA
GTTCCGCGTTACATAACTTACGGTAAATGGCCCGCCTGGCTGACCGCCCAACGACCCCCGCCCATTGACG
TCAATAATGACGTATGTTCCCATAGTAACGCCAATAGGGACTTTCCATTGACGTCAATGGGTGGAGTATT
TACGGTAAACTGCCCACTTGGCAGTACATCAAGTGTATCATATGCCAAGTACGCCCCCTATTGACGTCAA
TGACGGTAAATGGCCCGCCTGGCATTATGCCCAGTACATGACCTTATGGGACTTTCCTACTTGGCAGTAC
ATCTACGTATTAGTCATCGCTATTACCATGGTGATGCGGTTTTGGCAGTACATCAATGGGCGTGGATAGC
GGTTTGACTCACGGGGATTTCCAAGTCTCCACCCCATTGACGTCAATGGGAGTTTGTTTTGGCACCAAAA
TCAACGGGACTTTCCAAAATGTCGTAACAACTCCGCCCCATTGACGCAAATGGGCGGTAGGCGTGTACGG
TGGGAGGTCTATATAAGCAGAGCTCGTTTAGTGAACCGTCAGATCGCCTGGAGACGCCATCCACGCTGTT
TTGACCTCCATAGAAGACACCGGGACCGATCCAGCCTCCGCGGCCGGGAACGGTGCATTGGAACGCGGAT
TCCCCGTGCCAAGAGTGACGTAAGTACCGCCTATAGAGTCTATAGGCCCACCCCCTTGGCTTCGTTAGAA
CGCGGCTACAATTAATACATAACCTTATGTATCATACACATACGATTTAGGTGACACTATAGAATAACAT
CCACTTTGCCTTTCTCTCCACAGGTGTCCACTCCCAGGTCCAACTGCACCTCGGTTCTATCGATTGAATT
GGCCACCATGGAGCAGAAGCTGATCTCCGAGGAGGACCTGGGATCTATGAGGCGGGACGTGCGCATCCTG
TTACTGGGCGAGGCCCAGGTGGGGAAGACGTCGCTGATCCTGTCCCTGGTGGGCGAGGAGTTCCCCGAGG
AGGTCCCTCCCCGCGCGGAGGAGATCACCATCCCCGCGGACGTCACCCCGGAGAAGGTGCCCACCCACAT
CGTGGACTACTCAGAAGCCGAGCAGACGGACGAGGAGCTGCGGGAGGAGATCCACAAGGCAAACGTGGTG
TGTGTGGTGTATGACGTCTCTGAGGAGGCCACCATTGAGAAGATTCGAACTAAGTGGATCCCACTGGTGA
ATGGGGGGACCACGCAGGGGCCCAGGGTGCCCATCATCCTAGTGGGCAACAAGTCAGACCTGCGGTCGGG
GAGCTCCATGGAGGCCGTGCTCCCCATCATGAGCCAGTTTTCCGAGATTGAGACCTGCGTGGAGTGTTCG
GCCAAGAACCTGAGGAACATCTCAGAGCTGTTCTACTACGCCCAGAAGGCCGTCCTGCATCCCACAGCCC
CCCTCTATGACCCTGAGGCCAAGCAGTTGAGGCCCGCGTGCGCCCAGGCGCTGACGCGCATCTTCAGGCT
CTCAGATCAGGACCTGGACCAGGCGCTCAGTGACGAAGAGCTCAACGCTTTCCAGAAATCCTGCTTTGGG
CACCCCCTGGCCCCGCAGGCCCTGGAGGACGTGAAGACGGTGGTGTGCAGGAACGTGGCGGGCGGCGTGC
GGGAGGACCAGCTGACCCTGGATGGTTTCCTCTTCCTGAACACGCTCTTCATCCAGCGCGGCCGGCACGA
GACCACCTGGACCATCCTGCGGCGCTTCGGCTACAGCGATGCCCTGGAGCTGACTGCGGACTATCTCCCC
CCTCTGATCCACGTGCCCCCCGGCTGCAGCACGGAGCTCAACCACCTTGGCTACCAGTTTGTGCAGAGAG
TGTTTGAGAAGCACGACCAGGACCGCGACGGCGCCCTCTCGCCCGTGGAGCTGCAAAGCCTTTTCAGTGT
GTTCCCAGCAGCGCCCTGGGGCCCCGAGCTCCCACGCACAGTCCGCACAGAGGCCGGCCGGTTGCCCCTG
CACGGATACCTCTGCCAGTGGACCCTGGTGACCTACCTGGACGTCCGGAGCTGCCTTGGACACCTAGGCT
ACCTGGGCTACCCCACCCTCTGTGAGCAGGACCAGGCCCATGCCATCACAGTCACTCGTGAGAAGAGGCT
GGACCAGGAGAAGGGACAGACGCAGCGGAGCGTCCTCCTGTGCAAGGTGGTAGGGGCCTGTGGAGTGGGC
AAGTCTGCCTTCCTGCAGGCCTTTCTCGGCCGCGGCCTGGGGCACCAGGACACGAGGGAGCAGCCTCCCG
GCTACGCCATCGACACGGTGCAGGTCAATGGGCAGGAGAAGTACTTGATCCTCTGTGAGGTGGGCACAGA
TGGTCTGCTGGCCACATCGCTGGACGCCACCTGTGACGTTGCCTGCTTGATGTTTGATGGCAGTGACCCA
AAGTCCTTTGCACATTGTGCCAGCGTCTACAAGCACCATTACATGGACGGGCAGACCCCCTGCCTCTTTG
TCTCCTCCAAGGCCGACCTGCCCGAAGGTGTCGCGGTGTCTGGCCCATCACCGGCCGAGTTTTGCCGCAA
GCACCGGCTACCCGCTCCCGTGCCGTTCTCCTGTGCTGGCCCAGCCGAGCCCAGCACCACCATCTTCACC
CAGCTCGCCACCATGGCCGCCTTCCCACATTTGGTCCACGCAGAGCTGCATCCCTCTTCCTTCTGGCTCC
GGGAATTCCTGCAGAAGCTTGGCCGCCATGGCCCAACTTGTTTATTGCAGCTTATAATGGTTACAAATAA
AGCAATAGCATCACAAATTTCACAAATAAAGCATTTTTTTCACTGCATTCTAGTTGTGGTTTGTCCAAAC
TCATCAATGTATCTTATCATGTCTGGATCGGGAATTAATTCGGCGCAGCACCATGGCCTGAAATAACCTC
TGAAAGAGGAACTTGGTTAGGTACCTTCTGAGGCGGAAAGAACCAGCTGTGGAATGTGTGTCAGTTAGGG
TGTGGAAAGTCCCCAGGCTCCCCAGCAGGCAGAAGTATGCAAAGCATGCATCTCAATTAGTCAGCAACCA
GGTGTGGAAAGTCCCCAGGCTCCCCAGCAGGCAGAAGTATGCAAAGCATGCATCTCAATTAGTCAGCAAC
CATAGTCCCGCCCCTAACTCCGCCCATCCCGCCCCTAACTCCGCCCAGTTCCGCCCATTCTCCGCCCCAT
GGCTGACTAATTTTTTTTATTTATGCAGAGGCCGAGGCCGCCTCGGCCTCTGAGCTATTCCAGAAGTAGT
GAGGAGGCTTTTTTGGAGGCCTAGGCTTTTGCAAAAAGCTGTTAACAGCTTGGCACTGGCCGTCGTTTTA
CAACGTCGTGACTGGGAAAACCCTGGCGTTACCCAACTTAATCGCCTTGCAGCACATCCCCCTTTCGCCA
GCTGGCGTAATAGCGAAGAGGCCCGCACCGATCGCCCTTCCCAACAGTTGCGCAGCCTGAATGGCGAATG
GCGCCTGATGCGGTATTTTCTCCTTACGCATCTGTGCGGTATTTCACACCGCATA
[142 nt withheld, positions 3556-3697]
C
[141 nt withheld, positions 3699-3839]
CCTTTGACGTTGGAGTCCACGTTCTTT
[37 nt withheld, positions 3867-3903]
ACCCTATCTCGGGCTATTCTTTTGATTTATAAGGGATTTTGCCGATTTCGGCCTATTGGTTAAAAAATGA
GCTGATTTAACAAAAATTTAACGCGAATTTTAACAAAATATTAACGTTTACAATTTTATGGTGCACTCTC
AGTACAATCTGCTCTGATGCCGCATAGTTAAGCCAGCCCCGACACCCGCCAACACCCGCTGACGCGCCCT
GACGGGCTTGTCTGCTCCCGGCATCCGCTTACAGACAAGCTGTGACCGTCTCCGGGAGCTGCATGTGTCA
GAGGTTTTCACCGTCATCACCGAAACGCGCGAGACGAAAGGGCCTCGTGATACGCCTATTTTTATAGGTT
AATGTCATGATAATAATGGTTTCTTAGACGTCAGGTGGCACTTTTCGGGGAAATGTGCGCGGAACCCCTA
TTTGTTTATTTTTCTAAATACATTCAAATATGTATCCGCTCATGAGACAATAACCCTGATAAATGCTTCA
ATAATATTGAAAAAGGAAGAGTATGAGTATTCAACATTTCCGTGTCGCCCTTATTCCCTTTTTTGCGGCA
TTTTGCCTTCCTGTTTTTGCTCACCCAGAAACGCTGGTGAAAGTAAAAGATGCTGAAGATCAGTTGGGTG
CACGAGTGGGTTACATCGAACTGGATCTCAACAGCGGTAAGATCCTTGAGAGTTTTCGCCCCGAAGAACG
TTTTCCAATGATGAGCACTTTTAAAGTTCTGCTATGTGGCGCGGTATTATCCCGTATTGACGCCGGGCAA
GAGCAACTCGGTCGCCGCATACACTATTCTCAGAATGACTTGGTTGAGTACTCACCAGTCACAGAAAAGC
ATCTTACGGATGGCATGACAGTAAGAGAATTATGCAGTGCTGCCATAACCATGAGTGATAACACTGCGGC
CAACTTACTTCTGACAACGATCGGAGGACCGAAGGAGCTAACCGCTTTTTTGCACAACATGGGGGATCAT
GTAACTCGCCTTGATCGTTGGGAACCGGAGCTGAATGAAGCCATACCAAACGACGAGCGTGACACCACGA
TGCCTGTAGCAATGGCAACAACGTTGCGCAAACTATTAACTGGCGAACTACTTACTCTAGCTTCCCGGCA
ACAATTAATAGACTGGATGGAGGCGGATAAAGTTGCAGGACCACTTCTGCGCTCGGCCCTTCCGGCTGGC
TGGTTTATTGCTGATAAATCTGGAGCCGGTGAGCGTGGGTCTCGCGGTATCATTGCAGCACTGGGGCCAG
ATGGTAAGCCCTCCCGTATCGTAGTTATCTACACGACGGGGAGTCAGGCAACTATGGATGAACGAAATAG
ACAGATCGCTGAGATAGGTGCCTCACTGATTAAGCATTGGTAACTGTCAGACCAAGTTTACTCATATATA
CTTTAGATTGATTTAAAACTTCATTTTTAATTTAAAAGGATCTAGGTGAAGATCCTTTTTGATAATCTCA
TGACCAAAATCCCTTAACGTGAGTTTTCGTTCCACTGAGCGTCAGACCCCGTAGAAAAGATCAAAGGATC
TTCTTGAGATCCTTTTTTTCTGCGCGTAATCTGCTGCTTGCAAACAAAAAAACCACCGCTACCAGCGGTG
GTTTGTTTGCCGGATCAAGAGCTACCAACTCTTTTTCCGAAGGTAACTGGCTTCAGCAGAGCGCAGATAC
CAAATACTGTTCTTCTAGTGTAGCCGTAGTTAGGCCACCACTTCAAGAACTCTGTAGCACCGCCTACATA
CCTCGCTCTGCTAATCCTGTTACCAGTGGCTGCTGCCAGTGGCGATAAGTCGTGTCTTACCGGGTTGGAC
TCAAGACGATAGTTACCGGATAAGGCGCAGCGGTCGGGCTGAACGGGGGGTTCGTGCACACAGCCCAGCT
TGGAGCGAACGACCTACACCGAACTGAGATACCTACAGCGTGAGCTATGAGAAAGCGCCACGCTTCCCGA
AGGGAGAAAGGCGGACAGGTATCCGGTAAGCGGCAGGGTCGGAACAGGAGAGCGCACGAGGGAGCTTCCA
GGGGGAAACGCCTGGTATCTTTATAGTCCTGTCGGGTTTCGCCACCTCTGACTTGAGCGTCGATTTTTGT
GATGCTCGTCAGGGGGGCGGAGCCTATGGAAAAACGCCAGCAACGCGGCCTTTTTACGGTTCCTGGCCTT
TTGCTGGCCTTTTGCTCACATGTTCTTTCCTGCGTTATCCCCTGATTCTGTGGATAACCGTATTACCGCC
TTTGAGTGAGCTGATACCGCTCGCCGCAGCCGAACGACCGAGCGCAGCGAGTCAGTGAGCGAGGAAGCGG
AAGAGCGCCCAATACGCAAACCGCCTCTCCCCGCGCGTTGGCCGATTCATTAATGCAGCTGGCACGACAG
GTTTCCCGACTGGAAAGCGGGCAGTGAGCGCAACGCAATTAATGTGAGTTAGCTCACTCATTAGGCACCC
CAGGCTTTACACTTTATGCTTCCGGCTCGTATGTTGTGTGGAATTGTGAGCGGATAACAATTTCACACAG
GAAACAGCTATGACATGATTACGAATTAATTCGAGCTCGCCC
Features (pLannotate 1.2.2; 20 found; start..end, strand, type, name):
      1..380     +  enhancer       CMV enhancer: human cytomegalovirus immediate early enhancer
    381..584     +  promoter       CMV promoter: human cytomegalovirus (CMV) immediate early promoter
    720..763     +  intron         CMV intron (fragment): modified intron A from human cytomegalovirus
    815..833     +  promoter       SP6 promoter: promoter for bacteriophage SP6 RNA polymerase
    837..874     +  CDS            IgH signal sequence (fragment): signal sequence from the mouse immunoglobulin heavy chain variable region
    957..2741    +  CDS            RHOT2: MIRO2_HUMAN - Also known as ARHT2, C16orf39. Experimental evidence at protein level: Swiss-Prot protein existence level 1. Mitochondrial GTPase involved in mitochondrial trafficking (PubMed:16630562, PubMed:22396657). Probably involved in control of anterograde transport of mitochondria and their subcellular distribution (PubMed:22396657). From Homo sapiens (Human).
   2765..2899    +  polyA_signal   SV40 poly(A) signal: SV40 polyadenylation signal
   2968..3325    +  promoter       SV40 promoter: SV40 enhancer and early promoter
   3344..3498    +  CDS            lacZα (fragment): LacZα fragment of β-galactosidase; lacZ fragment
   3504..3555    -  misc_feature   bom (fragment): basis of mobility region from pBR322
   3574..3954    +  rep_origin     M13 ori (sequence partly withheld): M13 bacteriophage origin of replication; arrow indicates direction of (+) strand synthesis
   4030..4079    -  misc_feature   bom (fragment): basis of mobility region from pBR322
   4181..4216    -  CDS            rop (fragment): Rop protein, which maintains plasmids at low copy number; rop
   4311..4415    +  promoter       AmpR promoter: bla
   4416..5276    +  CDS            AmpR: β-lactamase; bla; confers resistance to ampicillin, carbenicillin, and related antibiotics
   5447..6035    +  rep_origin     ori: high-copy-number ColE1/pMB1/pBR322/pUC origin of replication
   6218..6310    +  CDS            lacI (fragment): lac repressor; lacI; The lac repressor binds to the lac operator to inhibit transcription in E. coli. This inhibition can be relieved by adding lactose or isopropyl-β-D-thiogalactopyranoside (IPTG).
   6323..6344    +  protein_bind   CAP binding site: CAP binding activates transcription in the presence of cAMP. E. coli catabolite activator protein
   6359..6389    +  promoter       lac promoter: promoter for the E. coli lac operon
   6397..6413    +  protein_bind   lac operator: The lac repressor binds to the lac operator to inhibit transcription in E. coli. This inhibition can be relieved by adding lactose or isopropyl-β-D-thiogalactopyranoside (IPTG). lac repressor encoded by lacI
