[The description below was written by a language model from this plasmid's Addgene catalogue record and pLannotate feature annotations shown in this document.]
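Description:
pRK5-myc-Miro2 Δ593-618 is a mammalian expression plasmid of about 6.5 kb, built on the pRK5-myc backbone, that produces an N-terminally myc-tagged form of human Miro2 (RHOT2, ras homolog family member T2) lacking residues 593–618, the C-terminal transmembrane domain. It is propagated in E. coli through a ColE1/pMB1-type origin and selected with ampicillin via the β-lactamase gene. The catalogue lists it as low copy, although the annotation tool labels the origin as a high-copy type. An M13 phage origin is also present, along with fragments of lacZα, lacI, rop and bom and a lac promoter/operator, which are backbone remnants with no evident role in expression.

Transcription of the insert is driven by the human CMV immediate-early enhancer and promoter, followed by a fragment of CMV intron A and an SP6 promoter that serves as the 5′ sequencing primer site. A short annotated match to an IgH signal sequence lies just upstream of the coding region. The myc tag itself is not annotated in the feature table but is recorded as part of the backbone. The RHOT2 open reading frame is terminated by an SV40 polyadenylation signal, and an SV40 enhancer/early promoter lies downstream. No mammalian selection marker is annotated, which fits transient transfection use.

Miro2 is an atypical Rho GTPase involved in mitochondrial trafficking, so removing the transmembrane segment would be expected to stop the protein anchoring in the membrane. That makes the construct useful as a localisation-defective comparison to the full-length protein, detectable through the myc epitope. Repository sequencing found an S288P substitution in the Miro2 translation, of unknown functional consequence.
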