Addgene plasmid #47901: pRK5-myc-Miro2 Δ593-618
Purpose: Expresses myc tagged Miro2 lacking transmembrane domain
Depositing lab: Pontus Aspenström. Depositing organization: Karolinska Institutet. Publication: The atypical Rho GTPases Miro-1 and Miro-2 have essential roles in mitochondrial trafficking. Fransson S, Ruusala A, Aspenstrom P. Biochem Biophys Res Commun. 2006 Jun 2;344(2):500-10. Epub 2006 Apr 3. 10.1016/j.bbrc.2006.03.163 PubMed 16630562.
Backbone
  Vector backbone: pRK5-myc
  Backbone manufacturer: Dr. Alan Hall, MRC-LMCB
  Modifications to backbone: Myc inserted into EcoRI/PstI site (sites destroyed).
  Vector type: Mammalian Expression
Growth in bacteria
  Bacterial resistance: Ampicillin, 100 μg/mL
  Growth temperature: 37°C
  Growth strain: DH5alpha
  Copy number: Low Copy
Gene/Insert
  Gene/Insert name: Miro2 Δ593-618 (alt names: RHOT2; ras homolog family member T2; Miro-2)
  Species: H. sapiens (human)
  Mutation: Δ593-618, lacks transmembrane domain. Also see Depositor Comments
  GenBank ID: AJ517413
  Entrez Gene: RHOT2 (a.k.a. ARHT2, C16orf39, MIRO-2, MIRO2, RASL)
  Promoter: CMV
  Tag / fusion protein: myc (N terminal on backbone)
  Cloning method: Restriction Enzyme; 5′ cloning site BglII (destroyed during cloning); 3′ cloning site EcoRI (not destroyed)
  Sequencing primers: 5′ SP6; 3′ SV40pA-R
Terms and licenses: Academic/Nonprofit Terms; Industry Terms: Not Available to Industry
Depositor comments: Addgene NGS found a S288P mutation within the Miro2 translation, of unknown functional consequence
How to cite: pRK5-myc-Miro2 Δ593-618 was a gift from Pontus Aspenström (Addgene plasmid # 47901 ; http://n2t.net/addgene:47901 ; RRID:Addgene_47901)
