>Addgene plasmid #47901 | pRK5-myc-Miro2 Δ593-618 | addgene partial sequence | sequence record 70645 | SV40pA-R 5'-GAAATTTGTGATGCTATTGC-3'
TTGGGCCATGGCGGCCAAGCTTCTGCAGGAATTCCCGGAGCCAGAAGGAAGAGGGATGCAGCTCTGCGTG
GACCAAATGTGGGAAGGCGGCCATGGTGGCGAGCTGGGTGAAGATGGTGGTGCTGGGCTCGGCTGGGCCA
GCACAGGAGAACGGCACGGGAGCGGGTAGCCGGTGCTTGCGGCAAAACTCGGCCGGTGATGGGCCAGACA
CCGCGACACCTTCGGGCAGGTCGGCCTTGGAGGAGACAAAGAGGCAGGGGGTCTGCCCGTCCATGTAATG
GTGCTTGTAGACGCTGGCACAATGTGCAAAGGACTTTGGGTCACTGCCATCAAACATCAAGCAGGCAACG
TCACAGGTGGCGTCCAGCGATGTGGCCAGCAGACCATCTGTGCCCACCTCACAGAGGATCAAGTACTTCT
CCTGCCCATTGACCTGCACCGTGTCGATGGCGTAGCCGGGAGGCTGCTCCCTCGTGTCCTGGTGCCCCAG
GCCGCGGCCGAGAAAGGCCTGCAGGAAGGCAGACTTGCCCACTCCACAGGCCCCTACCACCTTGCACAGG
AGGACGCTCCGCTGCGTCTGTCCCTTCTCCTGGTCCAGCCTCTTCTCACGAGTGACTGTGATGGCATGGG
CCTGGTCCTGCTCACAGAGGGTGGGGTAGCCCAGGTAGCCTAGGTGTCCAAGGCAGCTCCGGACGTCCAG
GTAGGTCACCAGGGTCCACTGGCAGAGGTATCCGTGCAGGGGCAACCGGCCGGCCTCTGTGCGGACTGTG
CGTGGGAGCTCGGGGCCCCAGGGCGCTGCTGGGA
