>Addgene plasmid #47901 | pRK5-myc-Miro2 Δ593-618 | addgene partial sequence | sequence record 70722 | Sp6 5'-ATTTAGGTGACACTATAG-3'
CAGGTCCAACTGCACCTCGGTTCTATCGATTGAATTGGCCACCATGGAGCAGAAGCTGATCTCCGAGGAG
GACCTGGGATCTATGAGGCGGGACGTGCGCATCCTGTTACTGGGCGAGGCCCAGGTGGGGAAGACGTCGC
TGATCCTGTCCCTGGTGGGCGAGGAGTTCCCCGAGGAGGTCCCTCCCCGCGCGGAGGAGATCACCATCCC
CGCGGACGTCACCCCGGAGAAGGTGCCCACCCACATCGTGGACTACTCAGAAGCCGAGCAGACGGACGAG
GAGCTGCGGGAGGAGATCCACAAGGCAAACGTGGTGTGTGTGGTGTATGACGTCTCTGAGGAGGCCACCA
TTGAGAAGATTCGAACTAAGTGGATCCCACTGGTGAATGGGGGGACCACGCAGGGGCCCAGGGTGCCCAT
CATCCTAGTGGGCAACAAGTCAGACCTGCGGTCGGGGAGCTCCATGGAGGCCGTGCTCCCCATCATGAGC
CAGTTTTCCGAGATTGAGACCTGCGTGGAGTGTTCGGCCAAGAACCTGAGGAACATCTCAGAGCTGTTCT
ACTACGCCCAGAAGGCCGTCCTGCATCCCACAGCCCCCCTCTATGACCCTGAGGCCAAGCAGTTGAGGCC
CGCGTGCGCCCAGGCGCTGACGCGCATCTTCAGGCTCTCAGATCAGGACCTGGACCAGGCGCTCAGTGAC
GAAGAGCTCAACGCTTTCCAGAAATCCTGCTTTGGGCACCCCCTGGCCCCGCAGGCCCTGGAGGACGTGA
AGACGGTGGTGTGCAGGAACGTGGCGGGCGGCGTGCGGGAGGACCAGCTGACCCTGGATGG
